Addgene plasmid #172623: pcDNA3.1-2xFLAG-2xSTREP-CCND3
Purpose: Expresses 2xFLAG-2xSTREP-tagged cyclin D3 in mammalian cells
Depositing lab: Michele Pagano. Depositing organization: NYU Grossman School of Medicine. Publication: CRL4(AMBRA1) is a master regulator of D-type cyclins. Simoneschi D, Rona G, Zhou N, Jeong YT, Jiang S, Milletti G, Arbini AA, O'Sullivan A, Wang AA, Nithikasem S, Keegan S, Siu Y, Cianfanelli V, Maiani E, Nazio F, Cecconi F, Boccalatte F, Fenyo D, Jones DR, Busino L, Pagano M. Nature. 2021 Apr;592(7856):789-793. doi: 10.1038/s41586-021-03445-y. Epub 2021 Apr 14. PubMed 33854235.
Backbone
  Vector backbone: pcDNA3.1
  Backbone manufacturer: Invitrogen
  Vector type: Mammalian Expression
  Selectable markers: Neomycin (select with G418)
Growth in bacteria
  Bacterial resistance: Ampicillin, 100 μg/mL
  Growth temperature: 37°C
  Growth strain: DH5alpha
  Copy number: High Copy
Gene/Insert
  Gene/Insert name: CCND3 (alt name: cyclin D3)
  Species: H. sapiens (human)
  Entrez Gene: CCND3
  Promoter: CMV
  Tag / fusion protein: 2xFLAG-2xSTREP (N terminal on insert)
  Cloning method: Restriction Enzyme; 5′ cloning site Unknown (unknown if destroyed); 3′ cloning site Unknown (unknown if destroyed)
  Sequencing primers: 5′ CMV Forward; 3′ BGH Reverse
Terms and licenses: Academic/Nonprofit Terms; Industry Terms: Not Available to Industry
How to cite: pcDNA3.1-2xFLAG-2xSTREP-CCND3 was a gift from Michele Pagano (Addgene plasmid # 172623 ; http://n2t.net/addgene:172623 ; RRID:Addgene_172623)
