[The description below was written by a language model from this plasmid's Addgene catalogue record and pLannotate feature annotations shown in this document.]
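Description:
pcDNA3.1-2xFLAG-2xSTREP-CCND3 is a 6,425 bp mammalian expression plasmid built on the Invitrogen pcDNA3.1 backbone and designed to produce human cyclin D3 carrying an N-terminal tandem affinity tag. It is propagated in E. coli as a high-copy plasmid through its ColE1/pUC-type origin and selected with ampicillin via the β-lactamase gene and its native promoter. An f1 phage origin is also present. For selection in mammalian cells, an SV40 enhancer/early promoter drives the neomycin phosphotransferase gene, terminated by an SV40 polyadenylation signal, allowing G418 selection of stable transfectants.

The expression cassette consists of the human cytomegalovirus immediate-early enhancer and promoter, followed by a T7 promoter, the tag-coding region, the CCND3 open reading frame, and the bovine growth hormone polyadenylation signal. The automated annotation picks up only one FLAG fragment and one Strep-Tag II fragment upstream of CCND3, but their spacing is consistent with the catalogue description of a 2xFLAG-2xSTREP tag fused to the N terminus. A few other short hits (an HIV-1 LTR fragment, ble and lacI fragments, lac promoter/operator remnants) appear to be incidental backbone matches rather than functional elements. The cloning sites used for the insert are not recorded.

Cyclin D3 is the regulatory partner of CDK4 in the complex that phosphorylates RB family proteins and promotes the G1/S transition. The dual FLAG and Strep tags permit immunodetection and one- or two-step affinity purification of the protein and its binding partners from transfected cells. The plasmid was deposited with a study identifying the CRL4–AMBRA1 ubiquitin ligase as a regulator of D-type cyclins.
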