Features (pLannotate 1.2.2; 22 found; start..end, strand, type, name):
     28..80      -  misc_feature   bom (fragment): basis of mobility region from pBR322
    235..614     +  enhancer       CMV enhancer: human cytomegalovirus immediate early enhancer
    615..818     +  promoter       CMV promoter: human cytomegalovirus (CMV) immediate early promoter
    814..847     +  LTR            5' LTR (truncated) (fragment): truncated 5' long terminal repeat (LTR) from HIV-1
    863..881     +  promoter       T7 promoter: promoter for bacteriophage T7 RNA polymerase
    926..946     +  CDS            FLAG (fragment): FLAG® epitope tag, followed by an enterokinase cleavage site
   1061..1080    +  CDS            Strep-Tag II (fragment): peptide that binds Strep-Tactin®, an engineered form of streptavidin
   1103..1975    +  CDS            CCND3: CCND3_HUMAN - Experimental evidence at protein level: Swiss-Prot protein existence level 1. Regulatory component of the cyclin D3-CDK4 (DC) complex that phosphorylates and inhibits members of the retinoblastoma (RB) protein family including RB1 and regulates the cell-cycle during G(1)/S transition. Phosphorylation of RB1 allows dissociation of the transcription factor E2F from the RB/E2F complex and the subsequent transcription of E2F target genes which are responsible for the progression through the G(1) phase. Hypophosphorylates RB1 in early G(1) phase. Cyclin D-CDK4 complexes are major inte
   2022..2246    +  polyA_signal   bGH poly(A) signal: bovine growth hormone polyadenylation signal
   2250..2271    +  promoter       SV40 promoter (fragment): SV40 enhancer and early promoter
   2292..2720    +  rep_origin     f1 ori (sequence partly withheld): f1 bacteriophage origin of replication; arrow indicates direction of (+) strand synthesis
   2734..3063    +  promoter       SV40 promoter: SV40 enhancer and early promoter
   3130..3921    +  CDS            neo: KKA2_KLEPN - Also known as kan, nptII. Experimental evidence at protein level: Swiss-Prot protein existence level 1. Resistance to kanamycin, neomycin, paromomycin, ribostamycin, butirosin and gentamicin B. From Klebsiella pneumoniae.
   3945..4103    +  CDS            ble (fragment): BLE_KLEPN - Experimental evidence at protein level: Swiss-Prot protein existence level 1. Binding protein with a strong affinity to the bleomycin family of antibiotics. Binds to CL990; an antimitotic-antibiotic compound. From Klebsiella pneumoniae.
   4098..4219    +  polyA_signal   SV40 poly(A) signal: SV40 polyadenylation signal
   4292..4308    -  protein_bind   lac operator: The lac repressor binds to the lac operator to inhibit transcription in E. coli. This inhibition can be relieved by adding lactose or isopropyl-β-D-thiogalactopyranoside (IPTG). lac repressor encoded by lacI
   4316..4346    -  promoter       lac promoter: promoter for the E. coli lac operon
   4361..4382    -  protein_bind   CAP binding site: CAP binding activates transcription in the presence of cAMP. E. coli catabolite activator protein
   4395..4487    -  CDS            lacI (fragment): lac repressor; lacI; The lac repressor binds to the lac operator to inhibit transcription in E. coli. This inhibition can be relieved by adding lactose or isopropyl-β-D-thiogalactopyranoside (IPTG).
   4670..5258    -  rep_origin     ori: high-copy-number ColE1/pMB1/pBR322/pUC origin of replication
   5429..6289    -  CDS            AmpR: β-lactamase; bla; confers resistance to ampicillin, carbenicillin, and related antibiotics
   6290..6394    -  promoter       AmpR promoter: bla
>Addgene plasmid #172623 | pcDNA3.1-2xFLAG-2xSTREP-CCND3 | addgene full sequence | sequence record 340132 | Addgene NGS Result
GACGGATCGGGAGATCTCCCGATCCCCTATGGTGCACTCTCAGTACAATCTGCTCTGATGCCGCATAGTT
AAGCCAGTATCTGCTCCCTGCTTGTGTGTTGGAGGTCGCTGAGTAGTGCGCGAGCAAAATTTAAGCTACA
ACAAGGCAAGGCTTGACCGACAATTGCATGAAGAATCTGCTTAGGGTTAGGCGTTTTGCGCTGCTTCGCG
ATGTACGGGCCAGATATACGCGTTGACATTGATTATTGACTAGTTATTAATAGTAATCAATTACGGGGTC
ATTAGTTCATAGCCCATATATGGAGTTCCGCGTTACATAACTTACGGTAAATGGCCCGCCTGGCTGACCG
CCCAACGACCCCCGCCCATTGACGTCAATAATGACGTATGTTCCCATAGTAACGCCAATAGGGACTTTCC
ATTGACGTCAATGGGTGGAGTATTTACGGTAAACTGCCCACTTGGCAGTACATCAAGTGTATCATATGCC
AAGTACGCCCCCTATTGACGTCAATGACGGTAAATGGCCCGCCTGGCATTATGCCCAGTACATGACCTTA
TGGGACTTTCCTACTTGGCAGTACATCTACGTATTAGTCATCGCTATTACCATGGTGATGCGGTTTTGGC
AGTACATCAATGGGCGTGGATAGCGGTTTGACTCACGGGGATTTCCAAGTCTCCACCCCATTGACGTCAA
TGGGAGTTTGTTTTGGCACCAAAATCAACGGGACTTTCCAAAATGTCGTAACAACTCCGCCCCATTGACG
CAAATGGGCGGTAGGCGTGTACGGTGGGAGGTCTATATAAGCAGAGCTCTCTGGCTAACTAGAGAACCCA
CTGCTTACTGGCTTATCGAAATTAATACGACTCACTATAGGGAGACCCAAGCTGGCTAGCGTTTAAACTT
AAGCTTACCATGGACTACAAGGACGACGATGACAAGGTACCAGGATCTGGGGATTATAAAGATGATGATG
ATAAAGGGTCGGCCGCCAGCTGGAGCCACCCTCAGTTCGAGAAGGGAGGAGGAAGCGGCGGAGGCAGCGG
AGGAGGAAGCTGGAGCCACCCGCAGTTCGAGAAAGGAGCTGGATCCAGCAGCGAGCTGCTGTGTTGCGAA
GGCACCCGGCACGCGCCCCGGGCCGGGCCGGACCCGCGGCTGCTGGGGGACCAGCGTGTCCTGCAGAGCC
TGCTCCGCCTGGAGGAGCGCTACGTACCCCGCGCCTCCTACTTCCAGTGCGTGCAGCGGGAGATCAAGCC
GCACATGCGGAAGATGCTGGCTTACTGGATGCTGGAGGTATGTGAGGAGCAGCGCTGTGAGGAGGAAGTC
TTCCCCCTGGCCATGAACTACCTGGATCGCTACCTGTCTTGCGTCCCCACCCGAAAGGCGCAGTTGCAGC
TCCTGGGTGCGGTCTGCATGCTGCTGGCCTCCAAGCTGCGCGAGACCACGCCCCTGACCATCGAAAAACT
GTGCATCTACACCGACCACGCTGTCTCTCCCCGCCAGTTGCGGGACTGGGAGGTGCTGGTCCTAGGGAAG
CTCAAGTGGGACCTGGCTGCTGTGATTGCACATGATTTCCTGGCCTTCATTCTGCACCGGCTCTCTCTGC
CCCGTGACCGACAGGCCTTGGTCAAAAAGCATGCCCAGACCTTTTTGGCCCTCTGTGCTACAGATTATAC
CTTTGCCATGTACCCGCCATCCATGATCGCCACGGGCAGCATTGGGGCTGCAGTGCAAGGCCTGGGTGCC
TGCTCCATGTCCGGGGATGAGCTCACAGAGCTGCTGGCAGGGATCACTGGCACTGAAGTGGACTGCCTGC
GGGCCTGTCAGGAGCAGATCGAAGCTGCACTCAGGGAGAGCCTCAGGGAAGCCGCTCAGACCAGCTCCAG
CCCAGCGCCCAAAGCCCCCCGGGGCTCCAGCAGCCAAGGGCCCAGCCAGACCAGCACTCCTACAGATGTC
ACAGCCATACACCTGTAGCTCGAGTCTAGAGGGCCCGTTTAAACCCGCTGATCAGCCTCGACTGTGCCTT
CTAGTTGCCAGCCATCTGTTGTTTGCCCCTCCCCCGTGCCTTCCTTGACCCTGGAAGGTGCCACTCCCAC
TGTCCTTTCCTAATAAAATGAGGAAATTGCATCGCATTGTCTGAGTAGGTGTCATTCTATTCTGGGGGGT
GGGGTGGGGCAGGACAGCAAGGGGGAGGATTGGGAAGACAATAGCAGGCATGCTGGGGATGCGGTGGGCT
CTATGGCTTCTGAGGCGGAAAGAACCAGCTGGGGCTCTAGGGGGTATCCCC
[124 nt withheld, positions 2292-2415]
C
[91 nt withheld, positions 2417-2507]
A
[49 nt withheld, positions 2509-2557]
CCTTTGACGTTGGAGTCCACGTTCTTT
[37 nt withheld, positions 2585-2621]
ACCCTATCTCGGTCTATTCTTTTGATTTATAAGGGATTTTGCCGATTTCGGCCTATTGGTTAAAAAATGA
GCTGATTTAACAAAAATTTAACGCGAATTAATTCTGTGGAATGTGTGTCAGTTAGGGTGTGGAAAGTCCC
CAGGCTCCCCAGCAGGCAGAAGTATGCAAAGCATGCATCTCAATTAGTCAGCAACCAGGTGTGGAAAGTC
CCCAGGCTCCCCAGCAGGCAGAAGTATGCAAAGCATGCATCTCAATTAGTCAGCAACCATAGTCCCGCCC
CTAACTCCGCCCATCCCGCCCCTAACTCCGCCCAGTTCCGCCCATTCTCCGCCCCATGGCTGACTAATTT
TTTTTATTTATGCAGAGGCCGAGGCCGCCTCTGCCTCTGAGCTATTCCAGAAGTAGTGAGGAGGCTTTTT
TGGAGGCCTAGGCTTTTGCAAAAAGCTCCCGGGAGCTTGTATATCCATTTTCGGATCTGATCAAGAGACA
GGATGAGGATCGTTTCGCATGATTGAACAAGATGGATTGCACGCAGGTTCTCCGGCCGCTTGGGTGGAGA
GGCTATTCGGCTATGACTGGGCACAACAGACAATCGGCTGCTCTGATGCCGCCGTGTTCCGGCTGTCAGC
GCAGGGGCGCCCGGTTCTTTTTGTCAAGACCGACCTGTCCGGTGCCCTGAATGAACTGCAGGACGAGGCA
GCGCGGCTATCGTGGCTGGCCACGACGGGCGTTCCTTGCGCAGCTGTGCTCGACGTTGTCACTGAAGCGG
GAAGGGACTGGCTGCTATTGGGCGAAGTGCCGGGGCAGGATCTCCTGTCATCTCACCTTGCTCCTGCCGA
GAAAGTATCCATCATGGCTGATGCAATGCGGCGGCTGCATACGCTTGATCCGGCTACCTGCCCATTCGAC
CACCAAGCGAAACATCGCATCGAGCGAGCACGTACTCGGATGGAAGCCGGTCTTGTCGATCAGGATGATC
TGGACGAAGAGCATCAGGGGCTCGCGCCAGCCGAACTGTTCGCCAGGCTCAAGGCGCGCATGCCCGACGG
CGAGGATCTCGTCGTGACCCATGGCGATGCCTGCTTGCCGAATATCATGGTGGAAAATGGCCGCTTTTCT
GGATTCATCGACTGTGGCCGGCTGGGTGTGGCGGACCGCTATCAGGACATAGCGTTGGCTACCCGTGATA
TTGCTGAAGAGCTTGGCGGCGAATGGGCTGACCGCTTCCTCGTGCTTTACGGTATCGCCGCTCCCGATTC
GCAGCGCATCGCCTTCTATCGCCTTCTTGACGAGTTCTTCTGAGCGGGACTCTGGGGTTCGAAATGACCG
ACCAAGCGACGCCCAACCTGCCATCACGAGATTTCGATTCCACCGCCGCCTTCTATGAAAGGTTGGGCTT
CGGAATCGTTTTCCGGGACGCCGGCTGGATGATCCTCCAGCGCGGGGATCTCATGCTGGAGTTCTTCGCC
CACCCCAACTTGTTTATTGCAGCTTATAATGGTTACAAATAAAGCAATAGCATCACAAATTTCACAAATA
AAGCATTTTTTTCACTGCATTCTAGTTGTGGTTTGTCCAAACTCATCAATGTATCTTATCATGTCTGTAT
ACCGTCGACCTCTAGCTAGAGCTTGGCGTAATCATGGTCATAGCTGTTTCCTGTGTGAAATTGTTATCCG
CTCACAATTCCACACAACATACGAGCCGGAAGCATAAAGTGTAAAGCCTGGGGTGCCTAATGAGTGAGCT
AACTCACATTAATTGCGTTGCGCTCACTGCCCGCTTTCCAGTCGGGAAACCTGTCGTGCCAGCTGCATTA
ATGAATCGGCCAACGCGCGGGGAGAGGCGGTTTGCGTATTGGGCGCTCTTCCGCTTCCTCGCTCACTGAC
TCGCTGCGCTCGGTCGTTCGGCTGCGGCGAGCGGTATCAGCTCACTCAAAGGCGGTAATACGGTTATCCA
CAGAATCAGGGGATAACGCAGGAAAGAACATGTGAGCAAAAGGCCAGCAAAAGGCCAGGAACCGTAAAAA
GGCCGCGTTGCTGGCGTTTTTCCATAGGCTCCGCCCCCCTGACGAGCATCACAAAAATCGACGCTCAAGT
CAGAGGTGGCGAAACCCGACAGGACTATAAAGATACCAGGCGTTTCCCCCTGGAAGCTCCCTCGTGCGCT
CTCCTGTTCCGACCCTGCCGCTTACCGGATACCTGTCCGCCTTTCTCCCTTCGGGAAGCGTGGCGCTTTC
TCATAGCTCACGCTGTAGGTATCTCAGTTCGGTGTAGGTCGTTCGCTCCAAGCTGGGCTGTGTGCACGAA
CCCCCCGTTCAGCCCGACCGCTGCGCCTTATCCGGTAACTATCGTCTTGAGTCCAACCCGGTAAGACACG
ACTTATCGCCACTGGCAGCAGCCACTGGTAACAGGATTAGCAGAGCGAGGTATGTAGGCGGTGCTACAGA
GTTCTTGAAGTGGTGGCCTAACTACGGCTACACTAGAAGAACAGTATTTGGTATCTGCGCTCTGCTGAAG
CCAGTTACCTTCGGAAAAAGAGTTGGTAGCTCTTGATCCGGCAAACAAACCACCGCTGGTAGCGGTGGTT
TTTTTGTTTGCAAGCAGCAGATTACGCGCAGAAAAAAAGGATCTCAAGAAGATCCTTTGATCTTTTCTAC
GGGGTCTGACGCTCAGTGGAACGAAAACTCACGTTAAGGGATTTTGGTCATGAGATTATCAAAAAGGATC
TTCACCTAGATCCTTTTAAATTAAAAATGAAGTTTTAAATCAATCTAAAGTATATATGAGTAAACTTGGT
CTGACAGTTACCAATGCTTAATCAGTGAGGCACCTATCTCAGCGATCTGTCTATTTCGTTCATCCATAGT
TGCCTGACTCCCCGTCGTGTAGATAACTACGATACGGGAGGGCTTACCATCTGGCCCCAGTGCTGCAATG
ATACCGCGAGACCCACGCTCACCGGCTCCAGATTTATCAGCAATAAACCAGCCAGCCGGAAGGGCCGAGC
GCAGAAGTGGTCCTGCAACTTTATCCGCCTCCATCCAGTCTATTAATTGTTGCCGGGAAGCTAGAGTAAG
TAGTTCGCCAGTTAATAGTTTGCGCAACGTTGTTGCCATTGCTACAGGCATCGTGGTGTCACGCTCGTCG
TTTGGTATGGCTTCATTCAGCTCCGGTTCCCAACGATCAAGGCGAGTTACATGATCCCCCATGTTGTGCA
AAAAAGCGGTTAGCTCCTTCGGTCCTCCGATCGTTGTCAGAAGTAAGTTGGCCGCAGTGTTATCACTCAT
GGTTATGGCAGCACTGCATAATTCTCTTACTGTCATGCCATCCGTAAGATGCTTTTCTGTGACTGGTGAG
TACTCAACCAAGTCATTCTGAGAATAGTGTATGCGGCGACCGAGTTGCTCTTGCCCGGCGTCAATACGGG
ATAATACCGCGCCACATAGCAGAACTTTAAAAGTGCTCATCATTGGAAAACGTTCTTCGGGGCGAAAACT
CTCAAGGATCTTACCGCTGTTGAGATCCAGTTCGATGTAACCCACTCGTGCACCCAACTGATCTTCAGCA
TCTTTTACTTTCACCAGCGTTTCTGGGTGAGCAAAAACAGGAAGGCAAAATGCCGCAAAAAAGGGAATAA
GGGCGACACGGAAATGTTGAATACTCATACTCTTCCTTTTTCAATATTATTGAAGCATTTATCAGGGTTA
TTGTCTCATGAGCGGATACATATTTGAATGTATTTAGAAAAATAAACAAATAGGGGTTCCGCGCACATTT
CCCCGAAAAGTGCCACCTGACGTC
